>Addgene plasmid #16747 | XE50 XPKC-beta | addgene partial sequence | sequence record 23466 | 16747 wtih SP6
ATCGGCTNCAATCTGTTTTTCATTGGACACACTGCGACCGGAGCATGTCTGACTCCGAAGCCTGCGAGCC
CGGGGATGACACCACCACCCGCTTCGCCAGGAAGGGAGCTCTGCGGCAGAAGAATGTGCACGAGGTGAAG
GAGCACAAGTTCACAGCGCGCTTCTTCAAGCAGCCAACCTTCTGCAGCCACTGCACCGACTTCATCTGGG
GTTTTGGCAAACAGGGATTCCAGTGTCAAGTTTGTTGCTTCGTGGTGCACAAGCGGTGTCATGAGTTTGT
CACGTTTTCCTGCCCTGGCGCAGATAAAGGGCCGGCATCTGATGACCCCCGGAGCAAACACAAGTTCAGA
ATCCACACGTACTCCAGCCCGACGTTCTGCGACCACTGCGGCTCTTTGCTCTACGGCCTCATCCACCAGG
GGATGAAATGTGAAACCTGCATGATGAATGTCCACAAACGCTGCGTAATGAACGTGCCAAGTCTGTGTGG
CACTGACCACACCGAGCGCAGAGGAAGGATACACATCAAGGCTGAGATCAAAGAAGAAGTAATGACCGTG
ACTGTCGGGGACGCAAAAAACCTAGTTCCAATGGACCCAAATGGACTTTCCGACCCGTATGTAAAACTGA
AACTCATCCCAGACCCAAAGAGCGAGAGCAAACAAAAGACCAAAACTATCAAGTGTTCCCTGAACCCTTC
CTGGANCGAGACCTTTAAATTCCAGCTGAAGGANTCCGATNAAGATCGCAGGTTATCGGTGGAAATCTGG
GACTGGGACTAACCAGTAGGAATGATTTCATGGGGTCCTGTCGTTTGC
