[The description below was written by a language model from this plasmid's Addgene catalogue record.]
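Description:
XE50 XPKC-beta is a Xenopus expression plasmid built on the Promega pGem2 backbone (2869 bp without insert), a small high-copy bacterial cloning vector designed for in vitro transcription. It is propagated in E. coli under ampicillin selection. The insert, introduced by restriction enzyme cloning, is the Xenopus laevis protein kinase C beta gene (XPKC-beta, also listed as prkcb1 or pkcbeta). The record does not give the insert size, the cloning sites used, or whether any tags or mutations are present, and no feature table is available to confirm the exact arrangement of elements.

The insert is flanked by opposing bacteriophage promoters, with SP6 at the 5′ end and T7 at the 3′ end, as indicated by the listed sequencing primers. There is no eukaryotic promoter noted, so "expression" here means synthesis of RNA in vitro rather than transcription from the plasmid in cells. According to the depositor's comment, the plasmid is linearized with XbaI downstream of the insert and transcribed with SP6 polymerase to give run-off sense RNA. Such synthetic mRNA is typically microinjected into Xenopus oocytes or early embryos to overexpress the encoded protein, here a PKC isoform, and examine its effects on signaling or development, although the record does not describe a specific experimental purpose. In principle, the T7 promoter on the opposite side could drive antisense transcription, for example for hybridization probes, but the record does not mention this use.
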