Addgene plasmid #16747: XE50 XPKC-beta
Depositing lab: Randall Moon. Depositing organization: University of Washington.
Backbone
  Vector backbone: pGem2
  Backbone manufacturer: Promega
  Backbone size w/o insert (bp): 2869
  Vector type: Xenopus Expression
Growth in bacteria
  Bacterial resistance: Ampicillin, 100 μg/mL
  Growth temperature: 37°C
  Growth strain: DH5alpha
  Copy number: High Copy
Gene/Insert
  Gene/Insert name: XPKC-Beta (alt names: prkcb1; pkcbeta)
  Species: X. laevis (frog)
  Cloning method: Restriction Enzyme
  Sequencing primers: 5′ SP6; 3′ T7
Terms and licenses: Academic/Nonprofit Terms; Industry Terms: Not Available to Industry
Depositor comments: XbaI linearize, SP6 for sense RNA.
How to cite: XE50 XPKC-beta was a gift from Randall Moon (Addgene plasmid # 16747 ; http://n2t.net/addgene:16747 ; RRID:Addgene_16747)
